>Addgene plasmid #23257 | pIRESpuro-Flag-Pol b | addgene partial sequence | sequence record 29118 | 23257 with T7
CGATATCACAAGTTTGTACAAAAAAGCAGGCTCCGCGGCCGCCCCCTTCACCATGGACTACAAAGACGAT
GACGATAAAGGCATGAGCAAACGGAAGGCGCCGCAGGAGACTCTCAACGGGGGAATCACCGACATGCTCA
CAGAACTCGCAAACTTTGAGAAGAACGTGAGCCAAGCTATCCACAAGTACAATGCTTACAGAAAAGCAGC
ATCTGTTATAGCAAAATACCCACACAAAATAAAGAGTGGAGCTGAAGCTAAGAAATTGCCTGGAGTAGGA
ACAAAAATTGCTGAAAAGATTGATGAGTTTTTAGCAACTGGAAAATTACGTAAACTGGAAAAGATTCGGC
AGGATGATACGAGTTCATCCATCAATTTCCTGACTCGAGTTAGTGGCATTGGTCCATCTGCTGCAAGGAA
GTTTGTAGATGAAGGAATTAAAACACTAGAAGATCTCAGAAAAAATGAAGATAAATTGAACCATCATCAG
CGAATTGGGCTGAAATATTTTGGGGACTTTGAAAAAAGAATTCCTCGTGAAGAGATGTTACAAATGCAAG
ATATTGTACTAAATGAAGTTAAAAAAGTGGATTCTGAATACATTGCTACAGTCTGTGGCAGTTTCAGAAG
AGGTGCAGAGTCCAGTGGTGACATGGATGTTCTCCTGACCCATCCCAGCTTCACTTCAGAATCAACCAAA
CAGCCAAAACTGTTACATCAGGTTGTGGAGCAGTTACAAAAGGTTCATTTTATCACAGATACCCTGTCAA
AGGGTGAGACAAAGTTCATGGGTGTTTGCCAGCTTCCCAGTAAAAATGATGAAAAAGAATATCCACACAG
AAGAATTGATATCAGGTTGATACCCAAAGATCAGTATTACTGTGGTGTTCTCTA
