[The description below was written by a language model from this plasmid's Addgene catalogue record.]
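Description:
pIRESpuro-Flag-Pol b is a mammalian expression plasmid carrying human DNA polymerase beta (POLB) with an N-terminal Flag epitope tag. It is built on pIRESpuroGWB, a commercial pIRESpuro-type backbone of about 7.1 kb that was modified by the depositing laboratory. The insert is about 1.26 kb and was introduced by restriction enzyme cloning. In bacteria the plasmid is maintained at high copy number under ampicillin selection, and in mammalian cells puromycin is the selectable marker. No feature table is supplied, so the promoter driving the insert, the polyadenylation signal and the bacterial origin are not stated in the record.

As the backbone name indicates, the design is bicistronic. In this arrangement, the gene of interest and the puromycin resistance gene are transcribed as a single mRNA, with an internal ribosome entry site (IRES) allowing translation of the downstream resistance marker. Because both proteins come from one transcript, cells that survive puromycin selection are very likely to express Flag-Pol beta as well. This makes the vector convenient for generating stable pools or clones without extensive screening. The Flag tag allows the exogenous protein to be detected, immunoprecipitated and distinguished from endogenous polymerase beta using anti-Flag antibodies.

DNA polymerase beta is the principal gap-filling polymerase of base excision repair and also removes the 5′-deoxyribose phosphate intermediate. The associated publication concerns base excision repair-dependent cell death after DNA damage and its regulation by bioenergetic metabolites. This fits use of the plasmid to overexpress or restore polymerase beta in mammalian cells in order to study repair capacity and the response to DNA damage.
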