Addgene plasmid #23257: pIRESpuro-Flag-Pol b
Depositing lab: Robert Sobol. Depositing organization: University of Pittsburgh (University, School of Medicine, and Cancer Institute). Publication: Bioenergetic metabolites regulate base excision repair-dependent cell death in response to DNA damage. Tang JB, Goellner EM, Wang XH, Trivedi RN, St Croix CM, Jelezcova E, Svilar D, Brown AR, Sobol RW. Mol Cancer Res. 2010 Jan;8(1):67-79. doi: 10.1158/1541-7786.MCR-09-0411. Epub 2010 Jan 12. PubMed 20068071.
Backbone
  Vector backbone: pIRESpuroGWB
  Backbone manufacturer: Clontech, modifed by Sobol Lab
  Backbone size w/o insert (bp): 7100
  Vector type: Mammalian Expression
  Selectable markers: Puromycin
Growth in bacteria
  Bacterial resistance: Ampicillin, 100 μg/mL
  Growth temperature: 37°C
  Growth strain: DH5alpha
  Copy number: High Copy
Gene/Insert
  Gene/Insert name: DNA polymerase beta (alt name: POLB)
  Species: H. sapiens (human)
  Insert size (bp): 1263
  Entrez Gene: POLB
  Tag / fusion protein: Flag (N terminal on insert)
  Cloning method: Restriction Enzyme
  Sequencing primers: 5′ N/A
Terms and licenses: Academic/Nonprofit Terms; Industry Terms: Not Available to Industry
How to cite: pIRESpuro-Flag-Pol b was a gift from Robert Sobol (Addgene plasmid # 23257 ; http://n2t.net/addgene:23257 ; RRID:Addgene_23257)
